>Addgene plasmid #71970 | Neo1.h-AP-His | depositor full sequence | sequence record 131156 | Full Sequence
GTCGAGGTCTCGACGGTATCGATTGACATTGATTATTGACTAGCTAGTTATTAATAGTAATCAATTACGG
GGTCATTAGTTCATAGCCCATATATGGAGTTCCGCGTTACATAACTTACGGTAAATGGCCCGCCTGGCTG
ACCGCCCAACGACCCCCGCCCATTGACGTCAATAATGACGTATGTTCCCATAGTAACGCCAATAGGGACT
TTCCATTGACGTCAATGGGTGGAGTATTTACGGTAAACTGCCCACTTGGCAGTACATCAAGTGTATCATA
TGCCAAGTCCGCCCCCTATTGACGTCAATGACGGTAAATGGCCCGCCTGGCATTATGCCCAGTACATGAC
CTTACGGGACTTTCCTACTTGGCAGTACATCTACGTATTAGTCATCGCTATTACCATGGTGATGCGGTTT
TGGCAGTACACCAATGGGCGTGGATAGCGGTTTGACTCACGGGGATTTCCAAGTCTCCACCCCATTGACG
TCAATGGGAGTTTGTTTTGGCACCAAAATCAACGGGACTTTCCAAAATGTCGTAATAACCCCGCCCCGTT
GACGCAAATGGGCGGTAGGCGTGTACGGTGGGAGGTCTATATAAGCAGAGCTCGTTTAGTGAACCGTCAG
ATCGCCTGGAGACGCCATCCACGCTGTTTTGACCTCCATAGAAGACACCGGGACCGATCCAGCCTCCGCG
GCCGGGAACGGTGCATTGGAACGCGGATTCCCCGTGCCAAGAGTGACGTAAGTACCGCCTATAGACTCTA
TAGGCACACCCCTTTGGCTCTTATGCATGCTATACTGTTTTTGGCTTGGGGCCTATACACCCCCGCTTCC
ATATGCTATAGGTGATGGTATAGCTTAGCCTATAGGTGTGGGTTATTGACCATTATTGACCACTCCCCTA
TTGGTGACGATACTTTCCATTACTAATCCATAACATGGCTCTTTGCCACAACTATCTCTATTGGCTATAT
GCCAATACTCTGTCCTTCAGAGACTGACACGGACTCTGTATTTTTACAGGATGGGGTCCCATTTATTATT
TACAAATTCACATATACAACAACGCCGTCCCCCGTGCCCGCAGTTTTTATTAAACATAGCGTGGGATCTC
CACGCGAATCTCGGGTACGTGTTCCGGACATGGGCTCTTCTCCGGTAGCGGCGGAGCTTCCACATCCGAG
CCCTGGTCCCATGCCTCCAGCGGCTCATGGTCGCTCGGCAGCTCCTTGCTCCTAACAGTGGAGGCCAGAC
TTAGGCACAGCACAATGCCCACCACCACCAGTGTGCCGCACAAGGCCGTGGCGGTAGGGTATGTGTCTGA
AAATGAGCTCGGAGATTGGGCTCGCACCGCTGACGCAGATGGAAGACTTAAGGCAGCGGCAGAAGAAGAT
GCAGGCAGCTGAGTTGTTGTATTCTGATAAGAGTCAGAGGTAACTCCCGTTGCGGTGCTGTTAACGGTGG
AGGGCAGTGTAGTCTGAGCAGTACTCGTTGCTGCCGCGCGCGCCACCAGACATAATAGCTGACAGACTAA
CAGACTGTTCCTTTCCATGGGTCTTTTCTGCAGAAGCTTGAATTCTCGAGGATCCGCGGCCGCGCCACCA
TGGCGGCGGAGCGCGAAGCCGGGCGACTCCTCTGCACCTCCTCCTCCCGGCGCTGCTGTCCGCCACCGCC
GCTGCTGCTGTTGCTGCCGCTGCTGCTGCTGCTCGGACGCCCGGCGTCCGGCGCCGCGGCCACGAAGAGC
GGCTCCCCGCCGCAGTCCGCAGGAGCCAGTGTTCGAACATTCACTCCGTTTTATTTTCTGGTGGAGCCAG
TAGACACCCTCTCAGTTAGAGGCTCTTCTGTTATATTAAATTGCTCGGCATATTCTGAGCCCTCTCCAAA
CATTGAATGGAAGAAAGATGGGACTTTTTTAAACTTAGAATCAGATGATCGACGCCAGCTACTCCCAGAT
GGATCTTTATTCATCAGCAACGTGGTGCATTCCAAACACAATAAGCCTGACGAAGGTTTCTATCAGTGTG
TAGCCACTGTGGATAATCTTGGAACCATTGTCAGCAGAACAGCCAAGCTCACAGTAGCAGGTCTTCCAAG
ATTTACCAGCCAACCAGAACCTTCTTCAGTCTATGTTGGAAACAGTGCAATTCTGAATTGTGAAGTTAAT
GCAGATTTGGTCCCATTTGTTAGGTGGGAACAGAATCGACAGCCCCTTCTTCTAGATGACAGGATTGTCA
AACTTCCAAGTGGAACACTGGTTATCAGCAATGCTACTGAAGGAGATGGGGGACTCTACCGCTGCATTGT
TGAAAGTGGTGGGCCACCAAAGTTTAGTGACGAAGCTGAATTGAAAGTTCTTCAAGATCCTGAGGAAATT
GTAGACTTGGTATTTCTGATGCGACCATCTTCTATGATGAAAGTCACTGGTCAGAGTGCAGTGTTGCCAT
GTGTTGTCTCAGGGCTTCCTGCTCCAGTTGTTAGATGGATGAAAAACGAAGAAGTGCTTGACACAGAAAG
CTCTGGCAGGTTGGTCTTGCTAGCAGGAGGTTGCTTGGAGATCAGTGATGTCACTGAGGATGATGCTGGG
ACTTATTTTTGCATAGCTGATAATGGAAATAAGACAGTTGAAGCTCAGGCGGAGCTTACTGTGCAAGTGC
CACCTGGATTCCTGAAACAACCTGCTAACATATATGCTCACGAATCCATGGACATTGTATTTGAATGTGA
AGTCACTGGGAAGCCAACTCCAACTGTGAAGTGGGTCAAGAATGGGGATGTGGTTATCCCCAGTGATTAC
TTTAAAATTGTAAAGGAACATAATCTTCAAGTTTTGGGTCTGGTGAAATCAGATGAAGGGTTCTATCAAT
GCATTGCTGAGAATGATGTTGGAAATGCACAAGCTGGAGCCCAGCTGATAATCCTTGAGCATGCACCAGC
CACAACGGGACCATTACCTTCAGCTCCTCGAGACGTCGTGGCCTCCCTGGTCTCTACTCGCTTCATTAAA
TTGACATGGCGTACACCTGCATCAGACCCTCATGGAGACAATCTCACCTACTCTGTGTTCTACACCAAGG
AAGGGGTTGCTAGGGAGCGTGTTGAGAATACCAGCCAGCCAGGAGAGATGCAGGTGACTATTCAAAACTT
GATGCCAGCAACTGTGTACATCTTCAAAGTTATGGCTCAAAATAAGCATGGCTCTGGAGAAAGTTCAGCT
CCTCTTCGAGTAGAGACACAGCCTGAGGTTCAGCTCCCTGGCCCAGCACCTAATATCCGTGCTTATGCAA
CGTCACCTACTTCTATCACTGTCACCTGGGAAACACCGTTATCTGGCAATGGGGAAATTCAAAATTACAA
ATTGTACTACATGGAAAAAGGAACTGATAAAGAACAGGATATTGATGTTTCAAGTCACTCCTACACCATT
AATGGACTGAAGAAATACACAGAATACAGTTTCCGAGTGGTGGCCTACAATAAACATGGTCCTGGAGTTT
CTACACAAGATGTTGCTGTTCGAACATTATCAGATGTTCCCAGTGCTGCTCCTCAGAATCTGTCCTTAGA
AGTGAGAAATTCAAAGAGTATAGTGATCCACTGGCAGCCCCCTTCCTCAACCACACAAAATGGGCAGATA
ACTGGCTACAAGATTCGATATCGAAAGGCCTCCCGAAAAAGTGATGTCACTGAGACCTTGGTAACTGGGA
CACAGCTGTCTCAGCTGATTGAAGGTCTTGATCGGGGGACAGAATATAACTTCCGAGTCGCTGCTCTCAC
AGTCAATGGTACAGGTCCAGCAACTGATTGGCTGTCTGCTGAAACTTTTGAAAGCGACCTAGATGAAACT
CGTGTTCCTGAAGTGCCCAGCTCTCTTCATGTCCGTCCGCTCGTCACTAGCATTGTAGTGAGCTGGACTC
CTCCAGAGAACCAGAACATTGTGGTCCGAGGTTATGCCATCGGTTACGGCATTGGCAGCCCTCATGCCCA
GACCATCAAAGTGGACTATAAACAACGTTATTACACCATCGAAAACTTGGATCCAAGCTCTCATTACGTG
ATTACCTTGAAAGCATTTAACAATGTTGGCGAAGGCATCCCCCTTTATGAGAGTGCTGTGACCAGACCTC
ACACAGTGCCAGATCCCACTCCCATGATGCCACCAGTGGGAGTTCAGGCTTCCATTCTGAGTCACGACAC
CATAAGGATTACCTGGGCAGACAACTCCCTGCCCAAACACCAGAAGATTACAGACTCCCGCTACTACACA
GTCCGGTGGAAGACCAACATCCCAGCAAACACGAAGTACAAGAATGCAAATGCAACGACGTTAAGCTATT
TGGTTACTGGTTTAAAGCCAAATACGCTCTATGAGTTCTCTGTGATGGTGACCAAAGGCAGAAGGTCAAG
CACGTGGAGTATGACAGCTCATGGCGCTACCTTTGAATTAGTTCCTACTTCTCCACCTAAGGATGTGACA
GTTGTGAGTAAGGAAGGAAAACCTAGAACCATCATAGTGAACTGGCAGCCTCCCTCTGAAGCTAACGGCA
AGATTACAGGTTACATCATCTATTACAGCACGGATGTGAATGCAGAGATACATGACTGGGTTATTGAACC
AGTTGTGGGAAACAGACTGACTCACCAGATTCAAGAGTTAACACTTGATACGCCATACTACTTCAAAATC
CAGGCCCGGAACTCAAAGGGCATGGGGCCCATGTCTGAAGCTGTACAGTTCAGAACACCTAAAGCCTTAG
GGTCAGCAGGAAAAGGAAGCCGACTACCAGACCTGGGATCTGACTACAAACCTCCAATGAGTGGCAGCAA
CAGCCCTCACGGGAGCCCCACCTCCCCTCTGGACAGCACTAGTGGATCTTCCGGAATCATCCCAGTTGAG
GAGGAGAACCCGGACTTCTGGAACCGCGAGGCAGCCGAGGCCCTGGGTGCCGCCAAGAAGCTGCAGCCTG
CACAGACAGCCGCCAAGAACCTCATCATCTTCCTGGGCGATGGGATGGGGGTGTCTACGGTGACAGCTGC
CAGGATCCTAAAAGGGCAGAAGAAGGACAAACTGGGGCCTGAGATACCCCTGGCCATGGACCGCTTCCCA
TATGTGGCTCTGTCCAAGACATACAATGTAGACAAACATGTGCCAGACAGTGGAGCCACAGCCACGGCCT
ACCTGTGCGGGGTCAAGGGCAACTTCCAGACCATTGGCTTGAGTGCAGCCGCCCGCTTTAACCAGTGCAA
CACGACACGCGGCAACGAGGTCATCTCCGTGATGAATCGGGCCAAGAAAGCAGGGAAGTCAGTGGGAGTG
GTAACCACCACACGAGTGCAGCACGCCTCGCCAGCCGGCACCTACGCCCACACGGTGAACCGCAACTGGT
ACTCGGACGCCGACGTGCCTGCCTCGGCCCGCCAGGAGGGGTGCCAGGACATCGCTACGCAGCTCATCTC
CAACATGGACATTGACGTGATCCTAGGTGGAGGCCGAAAGTACATGTTTCGCATGGGAACCCCAGACCCT
GAGTACCCAGATGACTACAGCCAAGGTGGGACCAGGCTGGACGGGAAGAATCTGGTGCAGGAATGGCTGG
CGAAGCGCCAGGGTGCCCGGTATGTGTGGAACCGCACTGAGCTCATGCAGGCTTCCCTGGACCCGTCTGT
GACCCATCTCATGGGTCTCTTTGAGCCTGGAGACATGAAATACGAGATCCACCGAGACTCCACACTGGAC
CCCTCCCTGATGGAGATGACAGAGGCTGCCCTGCGCCTGCTGAGCAGGAACCCCCGCGGCTTCTTCCTCT
TCGTGGAGGGTGGTCGCATCGACCATGGTCATCATGAAAGCAGGGCTTACCGGGCACTGACTGAGACGAT
CATGTTCGACGACGCCATTGAGAGGGCGGGCCAGCTCACCAGCGAGGAGGACACGCTGAGCCTCGTCACT
GCCGACCACTCCCACGTCTTCTCCTTCGGAGGCTACCCCCTGCGAGGGAGCTCCATCTTCGGGCTGGCCC
CTGGCAAGGCCCGGGACAGGAAGGCCTACACGGTCCTCCTATACGGAAACGGTCCAGGCTATGTGCTCAA
GGACGGCGCCCGGCCGGATGTTACCGAGAGCGAGAGCGGGAGCCCCGAGTATCGGCAGCAGTCAGCAGTG
CCCCTGGACGAAGAGACCCACGCAGGCGAGGACGTGGCGGTGTTCGCGCGCGGCCCGCAGGCGCACCTGG
TTCACGGCGTGCAGGAGCAGACCTTCATAGCGCACGTCATGGCCTTCGCCGCCTGCCTGGAGCCCTACAC
CGCCTGCGACCTGGCGCCCCCCGCCGGCACCACCGACGCCGCGCACCCGGGTCATCATCACCATCACCAT
TAATCTAGAGATCTTATTAAAGCAGAACTTGTTTATTGCAGCTTATAATGGTTACAAATAAAGCAATAGC
ATCACAAATTTCACAAATAAAGCATTTTTTTCACTGCATTCTAGTTGTGGTTTGTCCAAACTCATCAATG
TATCTTATCATGTCTGGTCGACTCTAGCTAGACTCTTCCGCTTCCTCGCTCACTGACTCGCTGCGCTCGG
TCGTTCGGCTGCGGCGAGCGGTATCAGCTCACTCAAAGGCGGTAATACGGTTATCCACAGAATCAGGGGA
TAACGCAGGAAAGAACATGTGAGCAAAAGGCCAGCAAAAGGCCAGGAACCGTAAAAAGGCCGCGTTGCTG
GCGTTTTTCCATAGGCTCCGCCCCCCTGACGAGCATCACAAAAATCGACGCTCAAGTCAGAGGTGGCGAA
ACCCGACAGGACTATAAAGATACCAGGCGTTTCCCCCTGGAAGCTCCCTCGTGCGCTCTCCTGTTCCGAC
CCTGCCGCTTACCGGATACCTGTCCGCCTTTCTCCCTTCGGGAAGCGTGGCGCTTTCTCATAGCTCACGC
TGTAGGTATCTCAGTTCGGTGTAGGTCGTTCGCTCCAAGCTGGGCTGTGTGCACGAACCCCCCGTTCAGC
CCGACCGCTGCGCCTTATCCGGTAACTATCGTCTTGAGTCCAACCCGGTAAGACACGACTTATCGCCACT
GGCAGCAGCCACTGGTAACAGGATTAGCAGAGCGAGGTATGTAGGCGGTGCTACAGAGTTCTTGAAGTGG
TGGCCTAACTACGGCTACACTAGAAGAACAGTATTTGGTATCTGCGCTCTGCTGAAGCCAGTTACCTTCG
GAAAAAGAGTTGGTAGCTCTTGATCCGGCAAACAAACCACCGCTGGTAGCGGTGGTTTTTTTGTTTGCAA
GCAGCAGATTACGCGCAGAAAAAAAGGATCTCAAGAAGATCCTTTGATCTTTTCTACGGGGTCTGACGCT
CAGTGGAACGAAAACTCACGTTAAGGGATTTTGGTCATGAGATTATCAAAAAGGATCTTCACCTAGATCC
TTTTAAATTAAAAATGAAGTTTTAAATCAATCTAAAGTATATATGAGTAAACTTGGTCTGACAGTTACCA
ATGCTTAATCAGTGAGGCACCTATCTCAGCGATCTGTCTATTTCGTTCATCCATAGTTGCCTGACTCCCC
GTCGTGTAGATAACTACGATACGGGAGGGCTTACCATCTGGCCCCAGTGCTGCAATGATACCGCGAGACC
CACGCTCACCGGCTCCAGATTTATCAGCAATAAACCAGCCAGCCGGAAGGGCCGAGCGCAGAAGTGGTCC
TGCAACTTTATCCGCCTCCATCCAGTCTATTAATTGTTGCCGGGAAGCTAGAGTAAGTAGTTCGCCAGTT
AATAGTTTGCGCAACGTTGTTGCCATTGCTACAGGCATCGTGGTGTCACGCTCGTCGTTTGGTATGGCTT
CATTCAGCTCCGGTTCCCAACGATCAAGGCGAGTTACATGATCCCCCATGTTGTGCAAAAAAGCGGTTAG
CTCCTTCGGTCCTCCGATCGTTGTCAGAAGTAAGTTGGCCGCAGTGTTATCACTCATGGTTATGGCAGCA
CTGCATAATTCTCTTACTGTCATGCCATCCGTAAGATGCTTTTCTGTGACTGGTGAGTACTCAACCAAGT
CATTCTGAGAATAGTGTATGCGGCGACCGAGTTGCTCTTGCCCGGCGTCAATACGGGATAATACCGCGCC
ACATAGCAGAACTTTAAAAGTGCTCATCATTGGAAAACGTTCTTCGGGGCGAAAACTCTCAAGGATCTTA
CCGCTGTTGAGATCCAGTTCGATGTAACCCACTCGTGCACCCAACTGATCTTCAGCATCTTTTACTTTCA
CCAGCGTTTCTGGGTGAGCAAAAACAGGAAGGCAAAATGCCGCAAAAAAGGGAATAAGGGCGACACGGAA
ATGTTGAATACTCATACTCTTCCTTTTTCAATATTATTGAAGCATTTATCAGGGTTATTGTCTCATGAGC
GGATACATATTTGAATGTATTTAGAAAAATAAACAAATAGGGGTTCCGCGCACATTTCCCCGAAAAGTGC
CACCTGACGTCTAAGAAACCATTATTATCATGACATTAACCTATAAAAATAGGCGTATCACGAGGCCCTT
TCGTCTCGCGCGTTTCGGTGATGACGGTGAAAACCTCTGACACATGCAGCTCCCGGAGGAATGTGTGTCA
GTTAGGGTGTGGAAAGTCCCCAGGCTCCCCAGGCAGGCAGAAGTATGCAAAGCATGCATCTCAATTAGTC
AGCAACCAGGTGTGGAAAGTCCCCAGGCTCCCCAGCAGGCAGAAGTATGCAAAGCATGCATCTCAATTAG
TCAGCAACCATAGTCCCGCCCCTAACTCCGCCCATCCCGCCCCTAACTCCGCCCAGTTCCGCCCATTCTC
CGCCCCATGGCTGACTAATTTTTTTTATTTATGCAGAGGCCGAGGCCGCCTCTGCCTCTGAGCTATTCCA
GAAGTAGTGAGGAGGCTTTTTTGGAGGCCTAGGCTTTTGCAAAAAGCTCCCGGGAGCTTGTATATCCATT
TTCGTCCCGGAGACGGTCACAGCTTGTCTGTAAGCGGATGCCGGGAGCAGACAAGCCCGTCAGGGCGCGT
CAGCGGGTGTTGGCGGGTGTCGGGGCTGGCTTAACTATGCGGCATCAGAGCAGATTGTACTGAGAGTGCA
CCATATGCGGTGTGAAATACCGCACAGATGCGTAAGGAGAAAATACCGCATCAGGAAATTGTAAGCGTTA
ATATTTTGTTAAAATTCGCGTTAAATTTTTGTTAAATCAGCTCATTTTTTAACCAATAGGCCGAAATCGG
CAAAATCCCTTATAAATCAAAAGAATAGACCGAGATAGGGT
[37 nt withheld, positions 9282-9318]
AAAGAACGTGGACTCCAACGTCAAAGG
[49 nt withheld, positions 9346-9394]
T
[91 nt withheld, positions 9396-9486]
G
[124 nt withheld, positions 9488-9611]
CCATTCGCCATTCAGGCTGCGCAACTGTTGGGAAGGGCGATCGGTGCGGGCCTCTTCGCTATTACGCCAG
CTGGCGAAAGGGGGATGTGCTGCAAGGCGATTAAGTTGGGTAACGCCAGGGTTTTCCCAGTCACGACGTT
GTAAAACGACGGCCAGTGAATT
Features (pLannotate 1.2.2; 14 found; start..end, strand, type, name):
     25..408     +  enhancer       CMV enhancer: human cytomegalovirus immediate early enhancer
    410..609     +  promoter       CMV promoter: human cytomegalovirus (CMV) immediate early promoter
    748..1573    +  intron         CMV intron A: human cytomegalovirus intron A (Chapman et al., 1991)
   1610..4867    +  CDS            Neo1 (fragment): NEO1_MOUSE - Also known as Ngn. Experimental evidence at protein level: Swiss-Prot protein existence level 1. Multi-functional cell surface receptor regulating cell adhesion in many diverse developmental processes, including neural tube and mammary gland formation, myogenesis and angiogenesis. Receptor for members of the BMP, netrin, and repulsive guidance molecule (RGM) families. Netrin-Neogenin interactions result in a chemoattractive axon guidance response and cell-cell adhesion, the interaction between NEO1/Neogenin and RGMa and RGMb induces a chemorepulsive response. From Mus musculus (Mo
   4886..6337    +  CDS            SEAP: secreted alkaline phosphatase from human placenta The natural enzyme has a C-terminal transmembrane sequence that is replaced by a GPI anchor.
   6396..6517    +  polyA_signal   SV40 poly(A) signal: SV40 polyadenylation signal
   6726..7314    -  rep_origin     ori: high-copy-number ColE1/pMB1/pBR322/pUC origin of replication
   7485..8345    -  CDS            AmpR: β-lactamase; bla; confers resistance to ampicillin, carbenicillin, and related antibiotics
   8346..8450    -  promoter       AmpR promoter: bla
   8545..8580    +  CDS            rop (fragment): Rop protein, which maintains plasmids at low copy number; rop
   8603..8933    +  promoter       SV40 promoter: SV40 enhancer and early promoter
   9056..9155    +  misc_feature   bom (fragment): basis of mobility region from pBR322
   9183..9611    -  rep_origin     f1 ori (sequence partly withheld): f1 bacteriophage origin of replication; arrow indicates direction of (+) strand synthesis
   9615..9772    -  CDS            lacZα (fragment): LacZα fragment of β-galactosidase; lacZ fragment
