[The description below was written by a language model from this plasmid's Addgene catalogue record and pLannotate feature annotations shown in this document.]
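Description:
Neo1.h-AP-His is a mammalian expression plasmid built on the pCMVi-SV40ori backbone that produces a secreted, tagged form of the mouse Neogenin 1 (Neo1, isoform h) ectodomain. It is propagated in E. coli as a high-copy plasmid through a ColE1/pUC-type origin and selected with ampicillin via the β-lactamase gene. The annotated sequence of about 9.8 kb also carries an f1 phage origin and short remnants of rop, bom and lacZα left over from earlier vector lineages. An SV40 enhancer/early promoter region is present in the backbone. This region contains the SV40 origin that gives the backbone its name and would allow episomal amplification in cells expressing large T antigen, although the record does not describe that use explicitly.

The expression cassette consists of the human CMV immediate-early enhancer and promoter followed by CMV intron A, which generally boosts transcript processing and expression. The 3,258 bp Neo1 extracellular-region fragment is cloned between NotI and SpeI sites that are both retained. It is joined at its C terminus to backbone-encoded human placental alkaline phosphatase (annotated as SEAP) and a 6X histidine tag, and the cassette ends in an SV40 polyadenylation signal. The histidine tag is stated in the catalogue entry but is not separately annotated in the feature table.

Because the construct is limited to the extracellular region, the fusion is expected to be released as a soluble protein. The AP moiety gives an enzymatic readout for detecting binding, and the His tag offers a handle for capture or purification. The plasmid comes from an extracellular biochemical interaction screen of cell-surface recognition proteins in the retina, where such ectodomain fusions serve as binding probes.
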