Addgene plasmid #71970: Neo1.h-AP-His
Purpose: Expresses the extracellular region of the Neogenin 1, isoform h protein, C-terminally fused to alkaline phosphatase + 6X histidine tag.
Depositing lab: Woj Wojtowicz. Depositing organization: University of California, Berkeley. Publication: An extracellular biochemical screen reveals that FLRTs and Unc5s mediate neuronal subtype recognition in the retina. Visser JJ, Cheng Y, Perry SC, Chastain AB, Parsa B, Masri SS, Ray TA, Kay JN, Wojtowicz WM. Elife. 2015 Dec 3;4. pii: e08149. doi: 10.7554/eLife.08149. PubMed 26633812.
Backbone
  Vector backbone: pCMVi-SV40ori
  Vector type: Mammalian Expression
Growth in bacteria
  Bacterial resistance: Ampicillin, 100 μg/mL
  Growth temperature: 37°C
  Growth strain: DH5alpha
  Copy number: High Copy
Gene/Insert
  Gene/Insert name: Neo1.h (alt names: Neogenin 1, isoform h; Igdcc2; NCBI gene ID 18007; Reference sequence XM_006510847.1)
  Species: M. musculus (mouse)
  Insert size (bp): 3258
  Entrez Gene: Neo1 (a.k.a. 2610028H22Rik, AI327052, D930014N22Rik, Igdcc2)
  Promoter: CMV
  Tag / fusion protein: AP-His (C terminal on backbone)
  Cloning method: Restriction Enzyme; 5′ cloning site NotI (not destroyed); 3′ cloning site SpeI (not destroyed)
  Sequencing primers: 5′ GTCAGAGGTAACTCCCGTTGC; 3′ GAGGTTCTTGGCGGCTGTC
Terms and licenses: Academic/Nonprofit Terms; Industry Terms: Not Available to Industry
How to cite: Neo1.h-AP-His was a gift from Woj Wojtowicz (Addgene plasmid # 71970 ; http://n2t.net/addgene:71970 ; RRID:Addgene_71970)
