>Addgene plasmid #71970 | Neo1.h-AP-His | addgene partial sequence | sequence record 135242 | pMRB101-F 5'-aagatgcaggcagctgagtt-3'
CGTTGCGGTGCTGTTAACGGTGGAGGGCAGTGTAGTCTGAGCAGTACTCGTTGCTGCCGCGCGCGCCACC
AGACATAATAGCTGACAGACTAACAGACTGTTCCTTTCCATGGGTCTTTTCTGCAGAAGCTTGAATTCTC
GAGGATCCGCGGCCGCGCCACCATGGCGGCGGAGCGCGAAGCCGGGCGACTCCTCTGCACCTCCTCCTCC
CGGCGCTGCTGTCCGCCACCGCCGCTGCTGCTGTTGCTGCCGCTGCTGCTGCTGCTCGGACGCCCGGCGT
CCGGCGCCGCGGCCACGAAGAGCGGCTCCCCGCCGCAGTCCGCAGGAGCCAGTGTTCGAACATTCACTCC
GTTTTATTTTCTGGTGGAGCCAGTAGACACCCTCTCAGTTAGAGGCTCTTCTGTTATATTAAATTGCTCG
GCATATTCTGAGCCCTCTCCAAACATTGAATGGAAGAAAGATGGGACTTTTTTAAACTTAGAATCAGATG
ATCGACGCCAGCTACTCCCAGATGGATCTTTATTCATCAGCAACGTGGTGCATTCCAAACACAATAAGCC
TGACGAAGGTTTCTATCAGTGTGTAGCCACTGTGGATAATCTTGGAACCATTGTCAGCAGAACAGCCAAG
CTCACAGTAGCAGGTCTTCCAAGATTTACCAGCCAACCAGAACCTTCTTCAGTCTATGTTGGAAACAGTG
CAATTCTGAATTGTGAAGTTAATGCAGATTTGGTCCCATTTGTTAGGTGGGAACAGAATCGACAGCCCCT
TCTTCTAGATGACAGGATTGTCAAACTTCCAAGTGGAACACTGGTTATCAGCAATGCTACTGAAGGAGAT
GG
