>Addgene plasmid #71970 | Neo1.h-AP-His | addgene partial sequence | sequence record 135593 | SV40pA-R 5'-GAAATTTGTGATGCTATTGC-3'
ATAAGATCTCTAGATTAATGGTGATGGTGATGATGACCCGGGTGCGCGGCGTCGGTGGTGCCGGCGGGGG
GCGCCAGGTCGCAGGCGGTGTAGGGCTCCAGGCAGGCGGCGAAGGCCATGACGTGCGCTATGAAGGTCTG
CTCCTGCACGCCGTGAACCAGGTGCGCCTGCGGGCCGCGCGCGAACACCGCCACGTCCTCGCCTGCGTGG
GTCTCTTCGTCCAGGGGCACTGCTGACTGCTGCCGATACTCGGGGCTCCCGCTCTCGCTCTCGGTAACAT
CCGGCCGGGCGCCGTCCTTGAGCACATAGCCTGGACCGTTTCCGTATAGGAGGACCGTGTAGGCCTTCCT
GTCCCGGGCCTTGCCAGGGGCCAGCCCGAAGATGGAGCTCCCTCGCAGGGGGTAGCCTCCGAAGGAGAAG
ACGTGGGAGTGGTCGGCAGTGACGAGGCTCAGCGTGTCCTCCTCGCTGGTGAGCTGGCCCGCCCTCTCAA
TGGCGTCGTCGAACATGATCGTCTCAGTCAGTGCCCGGTAAGCCCTGCTTTCATGATGACCATGGTCGAT
GCGACCACCCTCCACGAAGAGGAAGAAGCCGCGGGGGTTCCTGCTCAGCAGGCGCAGGGCAGCCTCTGTC
ATCTCCATCAGGGAGGGGTCCAGTGTGGAGTCTCGGTGGATCTCGTATTTCATGTCTCCAGGCTCAAAGA
GACCCATGAGATGGGTCACAGACGGGTCCAGGGAAGCCTGCATGAGCTCAGTGCGGTTCCACACATACCG
G
